Addgene plasmid #11647: pLVPT-GDNF-rtTR-KRAB-2SM2
Purpose: Tet-regulated (Tet-off) lentiviral vector for GDNF (mPGK promoter) - 2nd generation
Depositing lab: Patrick Aebischer & Didier Trono. Depositing organization: Swiss Federal Institute of Technology (EPFL). Publication: A versatile tool for conditional gene expression and knockdown. Szulc J, Wiznerowicz M, Sauvain MO, Trono D, Aebischer P. Nat Methods. 2006 Feb;3(2):109-16. doi: 10.1038/nmeth846 PubMed 16432520.
Backbone
  Vector backbone: pLVPT-rtTR-KRAB-2SM2
  Backbone size w/o insert (bp): 11516
  Vector type: Mammalian Expression, Lentiviral
Growth in bacteria
  Bacterial resistance: Ampicillin, 100 μg/mL
  Growth temperature: 37°C
  Growth strain: Stbl3
  Growth instructions: Use Stbl3 or HB101 to reduce chance of recombination. Grow at 37C
  Copy number: High Copy
Gene/Insert
  Gene/Insert name: mPGK, GDNF, rtTR-KRAB-2SM2, Tet-Off (alt name: GDNF)
  Species: H. sapiens (human)
  Entrez Gene: GDNF (a.k.a. ATF, ATF1, ATF2, HFB1-GDNF, HSCR3)
  Cloning method: Restriction Enzyme; 5′ cloning site See map (not destroyed); 3′ cloning site See map (not destroyed)
  Sequencing primers: 5′ See map
Terms and licenses: Academic/Nonprofit Terms; Industry Terms: Not Available to Industry
Depositor comments: Transgenes can be expressed from any RNA Pol II promoter as part of bicistronic unit comprising the KRAB-based repressor; tetO sequences are inserted into the vector LTR. Tet-on and Tet-off versions rely on repressors that bind in the absence or the presence of doxycycline, respectively. Addition of Pol III promoter-small hairpin RNA cassette allows for drug-controllable RNA interference (Tet-on shRNA). Cloning shRNA into pLVET, pLVCT, and pLVPT vectors: first clone shRNA into pLVTHM downstream of the tetO-H1 region. Then cut pLVTHM containing your shRNA with MscI-FspI and clone the insert containing the 3'LTR to target plasmid opened with MscI-FspI. FspI cuts into AmpR. This means for inverted clones AmpR will not be restored; after selection you will be left with clones with the shRNA cassette and functional AmpR. pLVTHM and packaging plasmid for this system are also available at Addgene http://www.addgene.org/rnaitools Please visit Trono lab website http://tronolab.epfl.ch to see frequently asked questions on cloning strategies and packaging.
How to cite: pLVPT-GDNF-rtTR-KRAB-2SM2 was a gift from Patrick Aebischer & Didier Trono (Addgene plasmid # 11647 ; http://n2t.net/addgene:11647 ; RRID:Addgene_11647)
