[The description below was written by a language model from this plasmid's Addgene catalogue record and pLannotate feature annotations shown in this document.]
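Description:
pLVPT-GDNF-rtTR-KRAB-2SM2 is a second-generation HIV-1-derived lentiviral vector for doxycycline-controlled expression of human GDNF (glial cell line-derived neurotrophic factor) in mammalian cells. It is propagated in E. coli through a high-copy ColE1/pUC-type origin with ampicillin selection, and recombination-reducing strains are recommended because of the repeated LTR sequences. The plasmid backbone also carries remnants of older vector elements, including an SV40 promoter followed by gpt fragments, SV40 small t intron and poly(A) sequences, and tetracycline-resistance, rop and bom fragments. The catalogue lists 11,516 bp as the backbone size without insert, but the same figure is the length of the full depositor sequence that includes GDNF.

The viral portion contains a 5' LTR, the Ψ packaging signal with a gag fragment, RRE, an env fragment and the cPPT/CTS. The payload is a single bicistronic unit. The mouse PGK promoter drives the GDNF coding sequence, followed by an EMCV IRES that directs translation of the rtTR-KRAB-2SM2 repressor, a reverse Tet repressor-type DNA-binding domain (annotated by similarity to rtTA3) fused to an SV40 NLS and the KRAB repression domain of ZNF10. A WPRE enhances transcript expression. A seven-copy tetO array sits in the self-inactivating (ΔU3) 3' LTR, so reverse transcription would be expected to copy it into both LTRs of the integrated provirus.

According to the depositor, the Tet-off version uses a repressor that binds tetO in the presence of doxycycline. Adding the drug therefore recruits KRAB-mediated silencing across the provirus and shuts off GDNF, while withdrawing it permits expression. The vector family can also accept a tetO-H1 shRNA cassette transferred from pLVTHM for drug-controllable knockdown. Particle production requires separate packaging plasmids.
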