Features (pLannotate 1.2.2; 37 found; start..end, strand, type, name):
      1..330     +  CDS            nef (fragment): NEF_HV1BR - Experimental evidence at protein level: Swiss-Prot protein existence level 1. Extracellular Nef protein targets CD4(+) T-lymphocytes for apoptosis by interacting with CXCR4 surface receptors (PubMed:14990729). From Human immunodeficiency virus type 1 group M subtype B (isolate BRU/LAI) (HIV-1).
    378..635     +  LTR            5' LTR (truncated): truncated 5' long terminal repeat (LTR) from HIV-1
    682..807     +  misc_feature   HIV-1 Ψ: packaging signal of human immunodeficiency virus type 1
    791..1154    +  CDS            HIV-1 gag (fragment): gag protein from human immunodeficiency virus 1; gag
   1249..1585    +  ncRNA          RRE: Accession: RF00036 - HIV Rev response element
   1621..2010    +  CDS            env (fragment): ENV_HV1H2 - Experimental evidence at protein level: Swiss-Prot protein existence level 1. [Transmembrane protein gp41]: Acts as a class I viral fusion protein. Under the current model, the protein has at least 3 conformational states: pre-fusion native state, pre-hairpin intermediate state, and post-fusion hairpin state. During fusion of viral and target intracellular membranes, the coiled coil regions (heptad repeats) assume a trimer-of-hairpins structure, positioning the fusion peptide in close proximity to the C-terminal region of the ectodomain. The formation of this structure appears to d
   2028..2145    +  misc_feature   cPPT/CTS: central polypurine tract and central termination sequence of HIV-1
   2184..2683    +  promoter       PGK promoter: mouse phosphoglycerate kinase 1 promoter
   2723..3355    +  CDS            GDNF: GDNF_HUMAN - Experimental evidence at protein level: Swiss-Prot protein existence level 1. Neurotrophic factor that enhances survival and morphological differentiation of dopaminergic neurons and increases their high- affinity dopamine uptake. From Homo sapiens (Human).
   3380..3416    +  misc_feature   MCS (fragment): pBluescript multiple cloning site
   3433..3984    +  misc_feature   IRES: internal ribosome entry site (IRES) of the encephalomyocarditis virus (EMCV)
   3991..4570    +  CDS            rtTA3 (fragment): reverse tetracycline transactivator 3 activates expression from Tet-responsive promoters in the presence of doxycycline
   4608..4627    +  CDS            SV40 NLS (fragment): nuclear localization signal of SV40 (simian virus 40) large T antigen
   4731..4925    +  CDS            KRAB: Krüppel-associated box (KRAB) transcriptional repression domain from the human zinc finger protein ZNF10 (Margolin et al., 1994)
   5041..5080    +  misc_feature   MCS (fragment): pBluescript multiple cloning site
   5100..5688    +  misc_feature   WPRE: woodchuck hepatitis virus posttranscriptional regulatory element
   5756..5775    +  misc_feature   cPPT/CTS (fragment): central polypurine tract and central termination sequence of HIV-1
   5777..5813    +  LTR            3' LTR (ΔU3) (fragment): self-inactivating 3' long terminal repeat (LTR) from HIV-1
   5826..6096    +  protein_bind   tetracycline response element: contains seven copies of the tetracycline operator tetO tetracycline repressor TetR
   6131..6311    +  LTR            5' LTR (truncated): truncated 5' long terminal repeat (LTR) from HIV-1
   6336..6354    -  promoter       SP6 promoter: promoter for bacteriophage SP6 RNA polymerase
   6582..6861    +  CDS            TcR (fragment): tetracycline efflux protein; tet; confers resistance to tetracycline
   6862..6910    -  misc_feature   bom (fragment): basis of mobility region from pBR322
   7012..7047    -  CDS            rop (fragment): Rop protein, which maintains plasmids at low copy number; rop
   7142..7246    +  promoter       AmpR promoter: bla
   7247..8107    +  CDS            AmpR: β-lactamase; bla; confers resistance to ampicillin, carbenicillin, and related antibiotics
   8278..8866    +  rep_origin     ori: high-copy-number ColE1/pMB1/pBR322/pUC origin of replication
   9049..9105    +  CDS            lacI (fragment): lac repressor; lacI; The lac repressor binds to the lac operator to inhibit transcription in E. coli. This inhibition can be relieved by adding lactose or isopropyl-β-D-thiogalactopyranoside (IPTG).
   9112..9441    +  promoter       SV40 promoter: SV40 enhancer and early promoter
   9641..9760    +  CDS            gpt (fragment): XGPT_ECOLI - Also known as gpp, gxu. Experimental evidence at protein level: Swiss-Prot protein existence level 1. Purine salvage pathway enzyme that catalyzes the transfer of the ribosyl-5-phosphate group from 5-phospho-alpha-D-ribose 1- diphosphate (PRPP) to the N9 position of the 6-oxopurines guanine and xanthine to form the corresponding ribonucleotides GMP (guanosine 5'- monophosphate) and XMP (xanthosine 5'-monophosphate), with the release of PPi. To a lesser extent, also acts on hypoxanthine (PubMed:9100006, PubMed:3886014). Does not ribophosphorylate adenine (PubMed:3886014). From Esch
   9760..10095   +  CDS            gpt (fragment): XGPT_ECOLI - Also known as gpp, gxu. Experimental evidence at protein level: Swiss-Prot protein existence level 1. Purine salvage pathway enzyme that catalyzes the transfer of the ribosyl-5-phosphate group from 5-phospho-alpha-D-ribose 1- diphosphate (PRPP) to the N9 position of the 6-oxopurines guanine and xanthine to form the corresponding ribonucleotides GMP (guanosine 5'- monophosphate) and XMP (xanthosine 5'-monophosphate), with the release of PPi. To a lesser extent, also acts on hypoxanthine (PubMed:9100006, PubMed:3886014). Does not ribophosphorylate adenine (PubMed:3886014). From Esch
  10190..10495   +  CDS            frsA (fragment): FRSA_ECOLI - Also known as yafA. Experimental evidence at protein level: Swiss-Prot protein existence level 1. Catalyzes the hydrolysis of esters (PubMed:15808744). Displays esterase activity toward pNP-butyrate (PubMed:15808744). May stimulate mixed-acid fermentation by acting as a fermentation/respiration switch that down-regulates respiration and up- regulates fermentation rates (PubMed:15169777). From Escherichia coli (strain K12).
  10499..10573   +  CDS            small t antigen (fragment): SV40 (simian virus 40) small t antigen
  10575..10640   +  intron         small t intron: SV40 (simian virus 40) small t antigen intron
  10770..10790   +  CDS            SV40 NLS: nuclear localization signal of SV40 (simian virus 40) large T antigen
  11109..11192   +  CDS            large T antigen (fragment): large T antigen from SV40 (simian virus 40)
  11215..11349   +  polyA_signal   SV40 poly(A) signal: SV40 polyadenylation signal
>Addgene plasmid #11647 | pLVPT-GDNF-rtTR-KRAB-2SM2 | depositor full sequence | sequence record 6993 | Author sequence
TTGGAAGGGCTAATTCACTCCCAAAGAAGACAAGATATCCTTGATCTGTGGATCTACCACACACAAGGCT
ACTTCCCTGATTAGCAGAACTACACACCAGGGCCAGGGGTCAGATATCCACTGACCTTTGGATGGTGCTA
CAAGCTAGTACCAGTTGAGCCAGATAAGGTAGAAGAGGCCAATAAAGGAGAGAACACCAGCTTGTTACAC
CCTGTGAGCCTGCATGGGATGGATGACCCGGAGAGAGAAGTGTTAGAGTGGAGGTTTGACAGCCGCCTAG
CATTTCATCACGTGGCCCGAGAGCTGCATCCGGAGTACTTCAAGAACTGCTGATATCGAGCTTGCTACAA
GGGACTTTCCGCTGGGGACTTTCCAGGGAGGCGTGGCCTGGGCGGGACTGGGGAGTGGCGAGCCCTCAGA
TCCTGCATATAAGCAGCTGCTTTTTGCCTGTACTGGGTCTCTCTGGTTAGACCAGATCTGAGCCTGGGAG
CTCTCTGGCTAACTAGGGAACCCACTGCTTAAGCCTCAATAAAGCTTGCCTTGAGTGCTTCAAGTAGTGT
GTGCCCGTCTGTTGTGTGACTCTGGTAACTAGAGATCCCTCAGACCCTTTTAGTCAGTGTGGAAAATCTC
TAGCAGTGGCGCCCGAACAGGGACTTGAAAGCGAAAGGGAAACCAGAGGAGCTCTCTCGACGCAGGACTC
GGCTTGCTGAAGCGCGCACGGCAAGAGGCGAGGGGCGGCGACTGGTGAGTACGCCAAAAATTTTGACTAG
CGGAGGCTAGAAGGAGAGAGATGGGTGCGAGAGCGTCAGTATTAAGCGGGGGAGAATTAGATCGCGATGG
GAAAAAATTCGGTTAAGGCCAGGGGGAAAGAAAAAATATAAATTAAAACATATAGTATGGGCAAGCAGGG
AGCTAGAACGATTCGCAGTTAATCCTGGCCTGTTAGAAACATCAGAAGGCTGTAGACAAATACTGGGACA
GCTACAACCATCCCTTCAGACAGGATCAGAAGAACTTAGATCATTATATAATACAGTAGCAACCCTCTAT
TGTGTGCATCAAAGGATAGAGATAAAAGACACCAAGGAAGCTTTAGACAAGATAGAGGAAGAGCAAAACA
AAAGTAAGACCACCGCACAGCAAGCGGCCGCTGATCTTCAGACCTGGAGGAGGAGATATGAGGGACAATT
GGAGAAGTGAATTATATAAATATAAAGTAGTAAAAATTGAACCATTAGGAGTAGCACCCACCAAGGCAAA
GAGAAGAGTGGTGCAGAGAGAAAAAAGAGCAGTGGGAATAGGAGCTTTGTTCCTTGGGTTCTTGGGAGCA
GCAGGAAGCACTATGGGCGCAGCCTCAATGACGCTGACGGTACAGGCCAGACAATTATTGTCTGGTATAG
TGCAGCAGCAGAACAATTTGCTGAGGGCTATTGAGGCGCAACAGCATCTGTTGCAACTCACAGTCTGGGG
CATCAAGCAGCTCCAGGCAAGAATCCTGGCTGTGGAAAGATACCTAAAGGATCAACAGCTCCTGGGGATT
TGGGGTTGCTCTGGAAAACTCATTTGCACCACTGCTGTGCCTTGGAATGCTAGTTGGAGTAATAAATCTC
TGGAACAGATTGGAATCACACGACCTGGATGGAGTGGGACAGAGAAATTAACAATTACACAAGCTTAATA
CACTCCTTAATTGAAGAATCGCAAAACCAGCAAGAAAAGAATGAACAAGAATTATTGGAATTAGATAAAT
GGGCAAGTTTGTGGAATTGGTTTAACATAACAAATTGGCTGTGGTATATAAAATTATTCATAATGATAGT
AGGAGGCTTGGTAGGTTTAAGAATAGTTTTTGCTGTACTTTCTATAGTGAATAGAGTTAGGCAGGGATAT
TCACCATTATCGTTTCAGACCCACCTCCCAACCCCGAGGGGACCCGACAGGCCCGAAGGAATAGAAGAAG
AAGGTGGAGAGAGAGACAGAGACAGATCCATTCGATTAGTGAACGGATCTCGACGGTATCGGTTAACTTT
TAAAAGAAAAGGGGGGATTGGGGGGTACAGTGCAGGGGAAAGAATAGTAGACATAATAGCAACAGACATA
CAAACTAAAGAATTACAAAAACAAATTACAAAAATTCAAAATTTTATCGATCACGAGACTAGCCTCGACG
ATGGTCGAGTACCGGGTAGGGGAGGCGCTTTTCCCAAGGCAGTCTGGAGCATGCGCTTTAGCAGCCCCGC
TGGGCACTTGGCGCTACACAAGTGGCCTCTGGCCTCGCACACATTCCACATCCACCGGTAGGCGCCAACC
GGCTCCGTTCTTTGGTGGCCCCTTCGCGCCACCTTCTACTCCTCCCCTAGTCAGGAAGTTCCCCCCCGCC
CCGCAGCTCGCGTCGTGCAGGACGTGACAAATGGAAGTAGCACGTCTCACTAGTCTCGTGCAGATGGACA
GCACCGCTGAGCAATGGAAGCGGGTAGGCCTTTGGGGCAGCGGCCAATAGCAGCTTTGCTCCTTCGCTTT
CTGGGCTCAGAGGCTGGGAAGGGGTGGGTCCGGGGGCGGGCTCAGGGGCGGGCTCAGGGGCGGGGCGGGC
GCCCGAAGGTCCTCCGGAGGCCCGGCATTCTGCACGCTTCAAAAGCGCACGTCTGCCGCGCTGTTCTCCT
CTTCCTCATCTCCGGGCCTTTCGACCTCTAGCGGGATCCCGTCGAGAATTAGCTTCGCCACCATGAAGTT
ATGGGATGTCGTGGCTGTCTGCCTGGTGCTGCTCCACACCGCGTCCGCCTTCCCGCTGCCCGCCGGTAAG
AGGCCTCCCGAGGCGCCCGCCGAAGACCGCTCCCTCGGCCGCCGCCGCGCGCCCTTCGCGCTGAGCAGTG
ACTCAAATATGCCAGAGGATTATCCTGATCAGTTCGATGATGTCATGGATTTTATTCAAGCCACCATTAA
AAGACTGAAAAGGTCACCAGATAAACAAATGGCAGTGCTTCCTAGAAGAGAGCGGAATCGGCAGGCTGCA
GCTGCCAACCCAGAGAATTCCAGAGGAAAAGGTCGGAGAGGCCAGAGGGGCAAAAACCGGGGTTGTGTCT
TAACTGCAATACATTTAAATGTCACTGACTTGGGTCTGGGCTATGAAACCAAGGAGGAACTGATTTTTAG
GTACTGCAGCGGCTCTTGCGATGCAGCTGAGACAACGTACGACAAAATATTGAAAAACTTATCCAGAAAT
AGAAGGCTGGTGAGTGACAAAGTAGGGCAGGCATGTTGCAGACCCATCGCCTTTGATGATGACCTGTCGT
TTTTAGATGATAACCTGGTTTACCATATTCTAAGAAAGCATTCCGCTAAAAGGTGTGGATGTATCTGAGG
ATCAATTCACGCGTGGTACCTCTAGAACTAGTGGATCCCCCGGGCTGCAGGAATTCCGCCCCCCCCCCCC
TAACGTTACTGGCCGAAGCCGCTTGGAATAAGGCCGGTGTGCGTTTGTCTATATGTTATTTTCCACCATA
TTGCCGTCTTTTGGCAATGTGAGGGCCCGGAAACCTGGCCCTGTCTTCTTGACGAGCATTCCTAGGGGTC
TTTCCCCTCTCGCCAAAGGAATGCAAGGTCTGTTGAATGTCGTGAAGGAAGCAGTTCCTCTGGAAGCTTC
TTGAAGACAAACAACGTCTGTAGCGACCCTTTGCAGGCAGCGGAACCCCCCACCTGGCGACAGGTGCCTC
TGCGGCCAAAAGCCACGTGTATAAGATACACCTGCAAAGGCGGCACAACCCCAGTGCCACGTTGTGAGTT
GGATAGTTGTGGAAAGAGTCAAATGGCTCTCCTCAAGCGTATTCAACAAGGGGCTGAAGGATGCCCAGAA
GGTACCCCATTGTATGGGATCTGATCTGGGGCCTCGGTGCACATGCTTTACATGTGTTTAGTCGAGGTTA
AAAAACGTCTAGGCCCCCCGAACCACGGGGACGTGGTTTTCCTTTGAAAAACACGATGATAATACCATGG
CTAGACTGGACAAGAGCAAAGTCATAAACGGCGCTCTGGAATTACTCAATGGAGTCGGTATCGAAGGCCT
GACGACAAGGAAACTCGCTCAAAAGCTGGGAGTTGAGCAGCCTACCCTGTACTGGCACGTGAAGAACAAG
CGGGCCCTGCTCGATGCCCTGCCAATCGAGATGCTGGACAGGCATCATACCCACTTCTGCCCCCTGGAAG
GCGAGTCATGGCAAGACTTTCTGCGGAACAACGCCAAGTCATTCCGCTGTGCTCTCCTCTCACATCGCGA
CGGGGCTAAAGTGCATCTCGGCACCCGCCCAACAGAGAAACAGTACGAAACCCTGGAAAATCAGCTCGCG
TTCCTGTGTCAGCAAGGCTTCTCCCTGGAGAACGCACTGTACGCTCTGTCCGCCGTGGGCCACTTTACAC
TGGGCTGCGTATTGGAGGAACAGGAGCATCAAGTAGCAAAAGAGGAAAGAGAGACACCTACCACCGATTC
TATGCCCCCACTTCTGAGACAAGCAATTGAGCTGTTCGACCGGCAGGGAGCCGAACCTGCCTTCCTTTTC
GGCCTGGAACTAATCATATGCGGATTAGAAAAACAACTTAAATGTGAAAGTGGGTCGCCAAAAAAGAAGA
GAAAGGTCGACGGCGGTGGTGCTTTGTCTCCTCAGCACTCTGCTGTCACTCAAGGAAGTATCATCAAGAA
CAAGGAGGGCATGGATGCTAAGTCACTAACTGCCTGGTCCCGGACACTGGTGACCTTCAAGGATGTATTT
GTGGACTTCACCAGGGAGGAGTGGAAGCTGCTGGACACTGCTCAGCAGATCGTGTACAGAAATGTGATGC
TGGAGAACTATAAGAACCTGGTTTCCTTGGGTTATCAGCTTACTAAGCCAGATGTGATCCTCCGGTTGGA
GAAGGGAGAAGAGCCCTGGCTGGTGGAGAGAGAAATTCACCAAGAGACCCATCCTGATTCAGAGACTGCA
TTTGAAATCAAATCATCAGTTTAAGGATCTCGACTAGCTAGTAGCTAGCTAGCTAGTCGAGCTCAACTTC
GAATTCGATATCAAGCTTATCGCGATACCGTCGACCTCGACCTCGACTAGTCATATGATAATCAACCTCT
GGATTACAAAATTTGTGAAAGATTGACTGGTATTCTTAACTATGTTGCTCCTTTTACGCTATGTGGATAC
GCTGCTTTAATGCCTTTGTATCATGCTATTGCTTCCCGTATGGCTTTCATTTTCTCCTCCTTGTATAAAT
CCTGGTTGCTGTCTCTTTATGAGGAGTTGTGGCCCGTTGTCAGGCAACGTGGCGTGGTGTGCACTGTGTT
TGCTGACGCAACCCCCACTGGTTGGGGCATTGCCACCACCTGTCAGCTCCTTTCCGGGACTTTCGCTTTC
CCCCTCCCTATTGCCACGGCGGAACTCATCGCCGCCTGCCTTGCCCGCTGCTGGACAGGGGCTCGGCTGT
TGGGCACTGACAATTCCGTGGTGTTGTCGGGGAAGCTGACGTCCTTTCCATGGCTGCTCGCCTGTGTTGC
CACCTGGATTCTGCGCGGGACGTCCTTCTGCTACGTCCCTTCGGCCCTCAATCCAGCGGACCTTCCTTCC
CGCGGCCTGCTGCCGGCTCTGCGGCCTCTTCCGCGTCTTCGCCTTCGCCCTCAGACGAGTCGGATCTCCC
TTTGGGCCGCCTCCCCGCATCGGTACGTATGGCCAGGTACCTTTAAGACCAATGACTTACAAGGCAGCTG
TAGATCTTAGCCACTTTTTAAAAGAAAAGGGGGGACTGGAAGGGCTAATTCACTCCCAACGAAGACAAGA
TCTCGAGTTTACCACTCCCTATCAGTGATAGAGAAAAGTGAAAGTCGAGTTTACCACTCCCTATCAGTGA
TAGAGAAAAGTGAAAGTCGAGTTTACCACTCCCTATCAGTGATAGAGAAAAGTGAAAGTCGAGTTTACCA
CTCCCTATCAGTGATAGAGAAAAGTGAAAGTCGAGTTTACCACTCCCTATCAGTGATAGAGAAAAGTGAA
AGTCGAGTTTACCACTCCCTATCAGTGATAGAGAAAAGTGAAAGTCGAGTTTACCACTCCCTATCAGTGA
TAGAGAAAAGTGAAAGTCGGATCTGCTTTTTGCTTGTACTGGGTCTCTCTGGTTAGACCAGATCTGAGCC
TGGGAGCTCTCTGGCTAACTAGGGAACCCACTGCTTAAGCCTCAATAAAGCTTGCCTTGAGTGCTTCAAG
TAGTGTGTGCCCGTCTGTTGTGTGACTCTGGTAACTAGAGATCCCTCAGACCCTTTTAGTCAGTGTGGAA
AATCTCTAGCAGCATCTAGAATTAATTCCGTGTATTCTATAGTGTCACCTAAATCGTATGTGTATGATAC
ATAAGGTTATGTATTAATTGTAGCCGCGTTCTAACGACAATATGTACAAGCCTAATTGTGTAGCATCTGG
CTTACTGAAGCAGACCCTATCATCTCTCTCGTAAACTGCCGTCAGAGTCGGTTTGGTTGGACGAACCTTC
TGAGTTTCTGGTAACGCCGTCCCGCACCCGGAAATGGTCAGCGAACCAATCAGCAGGGTCATCGCTAGCC
AGATCCTCTACGCCGGACGCATCGTGGCCGGCATCACCGGCGCCACAGGTGCGGTTGCTGGCGCCTATAT
CGCCGACATCACCGATGGGGAAGATCGGGCTCGCCACTTCGGGCTCATGAGCGCTTGTTTCGGCGTGGGT
ATGGTGGCAGGCCCCGTGGCCGGGGGACTGTTGGGCGCCATCTCCTTGCATGCACCATTCCTTGCGGCGG
CGGTGCTCAACGGCCTCAACCTACTACTGGGCTGCTTCCTAATGCAGGAGTCGCATAAGGGAGAGCGTCG
AATGGTGCACTCTCAGTACAATCTGCTCTGATGCCGCATAGTTAAGCCAGCCCCGACACCCGCCAACACC
CGCTGACGCGCCCTGACGGGCTTGTCTGCTCCCGGCATCCGCTTACAGACAAGCTGTGACCGTCTCCGGG
AGCTGCATGTGTCAGAGGTTTTCACCGTCATCACCGAAACGCGCGAGACGAAAGGGCCTCGTGATACGCC
TATTTTTATAGGTTAATGTCATGATAATAATGGTTTCTTAGACGTCAGGTGGCACTTTTCGGGGAAATGT
GCGCGGAACCCCTATTTGTTTATTTTTCTAAATACATTCAAATATGTATCCGCTCATGAGACAATAACCC
TGATAAATGCTTCAATAATATTGAAAAAGGAAGAGTATGAGTATTCAACATTTCCGTGTCGCCCTTATTC
CCTTTTTTGCGGCATTTTGCCTTCCTGTTTTTGCTCACCCAGAAACGCTGGTGAAAGTAAAAGATGCTGA
AGATCAGTTGGGTGCACGAGTGGGTTACATCGAACTGGATCTCAACAGCGGTAAGATCCTTGAGAGTTTT
CGCCCCGAAGAACGTTTTCCAATGATGAGCACTTTTAAAGTTCTGCTATGTGGCGCGGTATTATCCCGTA
TTGACGCCGGGCAAGAGCAACTCGGTCGCCGCATACACTATTCTCAGAATGACTTGGTTGAGTACTCACC
AGTCACAGAAAAGCATCTTACGGATGGCATGACAGTAAGAGAATTATGCAGTGCTGCCATAACCATGAGT
GATAACACTGCGGCCAACTTACTTCTGACAACGATCGGAGGACCGAAGGAGCTAACCGCTTTTTTGCACA
ACATGGGGGATCATGTAACTCGCCTTGATCGTTGGGAACCGGAGCTGAATGAAGCCATACCAAACGACGA
GCGTGACACCACGATGCCTGTAGCAATGGCAACAACGTTGCGCAAACTATTAACTGGCGAACTACTTACT
CTAGCTTCCCGGCAACAATTAATAGACTGGATGGAGGCGGATAAAGTTGCAGGACCACTTCTGCGCTCGG
CCCTTCCGGCTGGCTGGTTTATTGCTGATAAATCTGGAGCCGGTGAGCGTGGGTCTCGCGGTATCATTGC
AGCACTGGGGCCAGATGGTAAGCCCTCCCGTATCGTAGTTATCTACACGACGGGGAGTCAGGCAACTATG
GATGAACGAAATAGACAGATCGCTGAGATAGGTGCCTCACTGATTAAGCATTGGTAACTGTCAGACCAAG
TTTACTCATATATACTTTAGATTGATTTAAAACTTCATTTTTAATTTAAAAGGATCTAGGTGAAGATCCT
TTTTGATAATCTCATGACCAAAATCCCTTAACGTGAGTTTTCGTTCCACTGAGCGTCAGACCCCGTAGAA
AAGATCAAAGGATCTTCTTGAGATCCTTTTTTTCTGCGCGTAATCTGCTGCTTGCAAACAAAAAAACCAC
CGCTACCAGCGGTGGTTTGTTTGCCGGATCAAGAGCTACCAACTCTTTTTCCGAAGGTAACTGGCTTCAG
CAGAGCGCAGATACCAAATACTGTCCTTCTAGTGTAGCCGTAGTTAGGCCACCACTTCAAGAACTCTGTA
GCACCGCCTACATACCTCGCTCTGCTAATCCTGTTACCAGTGGCTGCTGCCAGTGGCGATAAGTCGTGTC
TTACCGGGTTGGACTCAAGACGATAGTTACCGGATAAGGCGCAGCGGTCGGGCTGAACGGGGGGTTCGTG
CACACAGCCCAGCTTGGAGCGAACGACCTACACCGAACTGAGATACCTACAGCGTGAGCATTGAGAAAGC
GCCACGCTTCCCGAAGGGAGAAAGGCGGACAGGTATCCGGTAAGCGGCAGGGTCGGAACAGGAGAGCGCA
CGAGGGAGCTTCCAGGGGGAAACGCCTGGTATCTTTATAGTCCTGTCGGGTTTCGCCACCTCTGACTTGA
GCGTCGATTTTTGTGATGCTCGTCAGGGGGGCGGAGCCTATGGAAAAACGCCAGCAACGCGGCCTTTTTA
CGGTTCCTGGCCTTTTGCTGGCCTTTTGCTCACATGTTCTTTCCTGCGTTATCCCCTGATTCTGTGGATA
ACCGTATTACCGCCTTTGAGTGAGCTGATACCGCTCGCCGCAGCCGAACGACCGAGCGCAGCGAGTCAGT
GAGCGAGGAAGCGGAAGAGCGCCCAATACGCAAACCGCCTCTCCCCGCGCGTTGGCCGATTCATTAATGC
AGCTGTGGAATGTGTGTCAGTTAGGGTGTGGAAAGTCCCCAGGCTCCCCAGCAGGCAGAAGTATGCAAAG
CATGCATCTCAATTAGTCAGCAACCAGGTGTGGAAAGTCCCCAGGCTCCCCAGCAGGCAGAAGTATGCAA
AGCATGCATCTCAATTAGTCAGCAACCATAGTCCCGCCCCTAACTCCGCCCATCCCGCCCCTAACTCCGC
CCAGTTCCGCCCATTCTCCGCCCCATGGCTGACTAATTTTTTTTATTTATGCAGAGGCCGAGGCCGCCTC
GGCCTCTGAGCTATTCCAGAAGTAGTGAGGAGGCTTTTTTGGAGGCCTAGGCTTTTGCAAAAAGCTTGGA
CACAAGACAGGCTTGCGAGATATGTTTGAGAATACCACTTTATCCCGCGTCAGGGAGAGGCAGTGCGTAA
AAAGACGCGGACTCATGTGAAATACTGGTTTTTAGTGCGCCAGATCTCTATAATCTCGCGCAACCTATTT
TCCCCTCGAACACTTTTTAAGCCGTAGATAAACAGGCTGGGACACTTCACATGAGCGAAAAATACATCGT
CACCTGGGACATGTTGCAGATCCATGCACGTAAACTCGCAAGCCGACTGATGCCTTCTGAACAATGGAAA
GGCATTATTGCCGTAAGCCGTGGCGGTCTGTACCGGGTGCGTTACTGGCGCGTGAACTGGGTATTCGTCA
TGTCGATACCGTTTGTATTTCCAGCTACGATCACGACAACCAGCGCGAGCTTAAAGTGCTGAAACGCGCA
GAAGGCGATGGCGAAGGCTTCATCGTTATTGATGACCTGGTGGATACCGGTGGTACTGCGGTTGCGATTC
GTGAAATGTATCCAAAAGCGCACTTTGTCACCATCTTCGCAAAACCGGCTGGTCGTCCGCTGGTTGATGA
CTATGTTGTTGATATCCCGCAAGATACCTGGATTGAACAGCCGTGGGATATGGGCGTCGTATTCGTCCCG
CCAATCTCCGGTCGCTAATCTTTTCAACGCCTGGCACTGCCGGGCGTTGTTCTTTTTAACTTCAGGCGGG
TTACAATAGTTTCCAGTAAGTATTCTGGAGGCTGCATCCATGACACAGGCAAACCTGAGCGAAACCCTGT
TCAAACCCCGCTTTAAACATCCTGAAACCTCGACGCTAGTCCGCCGCTTTAATCACGGCGCACAACCGCC
TGTGCAGTCGGCCCTTGATGGTAAAACCATCCCTCACTGGTATCGCATGATTAACCGTCTGATGTGGATC
TGGCGCGGCATTGACCCACGCGAAATCCTCGACGTCCAGGCACGTATTGTGATGAGCGATGCCGAACGTA
CCGACGATGATTTATACGATACGGTGATTGGCTACCGTGGCGGCAACTGGATTTATGAGTGGGCCCCGGA
TCTTTGTGAAGGAACCTTACTTCTGTGGTGTGACATAATTGGACAAACTACCTACAGAGATTTAAAGCTC
TAAGGTAAATATAAAATTTTTAAGTGTATAATGTGTTAAACTACTGATTCTAATTGTTTGTGTATTTTAG
ATTCCAACCTATGGAACTGATGAATGGGAGCAGTGGTGGAATGCCTTTAATGAGGAAAACCTGTTTTGCT
CAGAAGAAATGCCATCTAGTGATGATGAGGCTACTGCTGACTCTCAACATTCTACTCCTCCAAAAAAGAA
GAGAAAGGTAGAAGACCCCAAGGACTTTCCTTCAGAATTGCTAAGTTTTTTGAGTCATGCTGTGTTTAGT
AATAGAACTCTTGCTTGCTTTGCTATTTACACCACAAAGGAAAAAGCTGCACTGCTATACAAGAAAATTA
TGGAAAAATATTCTGTAACCTTTATAAGTAGGCATAACAGTTATAATCATAACATACTGTTTTTTCTTAC
TCCACACAGGCATAGAGTGTCTGCTATTAATAACTATGCTCAAAAATTGTGTACCTTTAGCTTTTTAATT
TGTAAAGGGGTTAATAAGGAATATTTGATGTATAGTGCCTTGACTAGAGATCATAATCAGCCATACCACA
TTTGTAGAGGTTTTACTTGCTTTAAAAAACCTCCCACACCTCCCCCTGAACCTGAAACATAAAATGAATG
CAATTGTTGTTGTTAACTTGTTTATTGCAGCTTATAATGGTTACAAATAAAGCAATAGCATCACAAATTT
CACAAATAAAGCATTTTTTTCACTGCATTCTAGTTGTGGTTTGTCCAAACTCATCAATGTATCTTATCAT
GTCTGGATCAACTGGATAACTCAAGCTAACCAAAATCATCCCAAACTTCCCACCCCATACCCTATTACCA
CTGCCAATTACCTAGTGGTTTCATTTACTCTAAACCTGTGATTCCTCTGAATTATTTTCATTTTAAAGAA
ATTGTATTTGTTAAATATGTACTACAAACTTAGTAG
