>Addgene plasmid #11647 | pLVPT-GDNF-rtTR-KRAB-2SM2 | addgene partial sequence | sequence record 18471 | mPGK-F 5'-cattctgcacgcttcaaaag-3'
GCCTTTCGACCTCTAGCGGGATCCCGTCGAGAATTAGCTTCGCCACCATGAAGTTATGGGATGTCGTGGC
TGTCTGCCTGGTGCTGCTCCACACCGCGTCCGCCTTCCCGCTGCCCGCCGGTAAGAGGCCTCCCGAGGCG
CCCGCCGAAGACCGCTCCCTCGGCCGCCGCCGCGCGCCCTTCGCGCTGAGCAGTGACTCAAATATGCCAG
AGGATTATCCTGATCAGTTCGATGATGTCATGGATTTTATTCAAGCCACCATTAAAAGACTGAAAAGGTC
ACCAGATAAACAAATGGCAGTGCTTCCTAGAAGAGAGCGGAATCGGCAGGCTGCAGCTGCCAACCCAGAG
AATTCCAGAGGAAAAGGTCGGAGAGGCCAGAGGGGCAAAAACCGGGGTTGTGTCTTAACTGCAATACATT
TAAATGTCACTGACTTGGGTCTGGGCTATGAAACCAAGGAGGAACTGATTTTTAGGTACTGCAGCGGCTC
TTGCGATGCAGCTGAGACAACGTACGACAAAATATTGA
