>Addgene plasmid #11647 | pLVPT-GDNF-rtTR-KRAB-2SM2 | addgene partial sequence | sequence record 18472 | IRES-F 5'-TGGCTCTCCTCAAGCGTATT-3'
ACCCCATTGTATGGGATCTGATCTGGGGCCTCGGTGCACATGCTTTACATGTGTTTAGTCGAGGTTAAAA
AACGTCTAGGCCCCCCGAACCACGGGGACGTGGTTTTCCTTTGAAAAACACGATGATAATACCATGGCTA
GACTGGACAAGAGCAAAGTCATAAACGGCGCTCTGGAATTACTCAATGGAGTCGGTATCGAAGGCCTGAC
GACAAGGAAACTCGCTCAAAAGCTGGGAGTTGAGCAGCCTACCCTGTACTGGCACGTGAAGAACAAGCGG
GCCCTGCTCGATGCCCTGCCAATCGAGATGCTGGACAGGCATCATACCCACTTCTGCCCCCTGGAAGGCG
AGTCATGGCAAGACTTTCTGCGGAACAACGCCAAGTCATTCCGCTGTGCTCTCCTCTCACATCGCGACGG
GGCTAAAGTGCATCTCGGCACCCGCCCAACAGAGAAACAGTACGAAACCCTGGAAAATCAGCTCGCGTTC
CTGTGTCAGCAAGGCTTCTCCCTGGAGAACGCACTGTACGCTCTGTCCGCCGTGGGCCACTTTACACTGG
GCTGCGTATTGGAGGAACAGGAGCATCAAGTAGCAAAAGAGGAAAGAGAGACACCTACCACCGACTCTAT
GCCCCCACTTCTGAGACA
